Addgene plasmid #72839: PatoG-OG241
Purpose: Induced by acetoacetate to express GFP using atoSC two-component system in E. coli. Contains the native atoDAEB promoter (Pato) from E. coli DH5A. OG241 backbone.
Depositing lab: Chris Barnes. Depositing organization: University College London. Publication: Engineered acetoacetate-inducible whole-cell biosensors based on the AtoSC two-component system. Rutter JW, Dekker L, Fedorec AJH, Gonzales DT, Wen KY, Tanner LES, Donovan E, Ozdemir T, Thomas GM, Barnes CP. Biotechnol Bioeng. 2021 Nov;118(11):4278-4289. doi: 10.1002/bit.27897. Epub 2021 Aug 9. PubMed 34289076.
Backbone
  Vector backbone: OG241
  Backbone manufacturer: Oxford Genetics
  Total vector size (bp): 4719
  Modifications to backbone: Inserted PatoG promoter upstream daGFP
  Vector type: Bacterial Expression
Growth in bacteria
  Bacterial resistance: Kanamycin, 50 μg/mL
  Growth temperature: 37°C
  Growth strain: DH5alpha
  Copy number: High Copy
Gene/Insert
  Gene/Insert name: PatoG
  Species: E. coli DH5A
  Insert size (bp): 576
  Promoter: PatoG
  Cloning method: Restriction Enzyme; 5′ cloning site SpeI (not destroyed); 3′ cloning site KpnI (not destroyed)
  Sequencing primers: 5′ TAAGCAACTAGTGCCGTGCATTGATGTATAAACT; 3′ TGCTTAGGTACCGTGGCGTCTTGTAATGTCAT
Terms and licenses: Academic/Nonprofit Terms; Industry Terms: Not Available to Industry
Depositor comments: Capillary sequence files used the primers CATCTTCGATGGATAGCGATT and TGTACGGGATCTCCTTCTCG to verify MCS region including the promoter and the start codon of daGFP. Please visit https://www.biorxiv.org/content/early/2016/01/07/035972 for bioRxiv preprint.
How to cite: PatoG-OG241 was a gift from Chris Barnes (Addgene plasmid # 72839 ; http://n2t.net/addgene:72839 ; RRID:Addgene_72839)
