[The description below was written by a language model from this plasmid's Addgene catalogue record and pLannotate feature annotations shown in this document.]
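Description:
PatoG-OG241 is a 4,719 bp bacterial expression plasmid that acts as an acetoacetate-responsive fluorescent reporter in E. coli. It is built on the commercial OG241 backbone from Oxford Genetics. The plasmid replicates from a high-copy ColE1/pUC-type origin and is selected with kanamycin through the Tn5 aminoglycoside phosphotransferase (NeoR/KanR) gene, which is followed by an rrnG terminator. A short β-lactamase fragment is also annotated, but it appears to be a backbone remnant rather than a functional marker.

The insert is a 576 bp fragment carrying the native atoDAEB promoter (Pato) from E. coli DH5α, cloned between SpeI and KpnI sites directly upstream of the daGFP coding sequence. The promoter itself is not picked up in the automated feature table, but the unannotated region just before daGFP is consistent with its position. No atoS or atoC coding sequences are annotated, so induction presumably relies on the host's chromosomal AtoSC two-component system. In that system, the AtoS sensor kinase responds to acetoacetate and signals to the AtoC response regulator, which activates transcription from Pato and so drives GFP expression.

T7 and rrnG terminators lie downstream of the reporter. The cassette is also flanked by generic backbone elements that have no expected role in bacteria: β-globin insulators, synthetic and SV40 polyadenylation signals, and an RNA polymerase II pause site. According to the record, the plasmid is used to build and characterise acetoacetate-inducible whole-cell biosensors, with green fluorescence as the readout of inducer concentration.
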