Features (pLannotate 1.2.2; 15 found; start..end, strand, type, name):
     18..89      +  misc_feature   5' β-globin insulator: insulator upstream of the human β-globin locus (Farrell et al., 2002)
     94..140     -  terminator     T7 terminator: transcription terminator for bacteriophage T7 RNA polymerase
    158..206     -  polyA_signal   poly(A) signal: synthetic polyadenylation signal
    241..289     +  polyA_signal   poly(A) signal: synthetic polyadenylation signal
    303..394     +  misc_feature   pause site: RNA polymerase II transcriptional pause signal from the human α2 globin gene
    705..1413    +  CDS            daGFP (fragment): green fluorescent protein with peak excitation at 510 nm and peak emission at 521 nm
   1525..1646    -  polyA_signal   SV40 poly(A) signal: SV40 polyadenylation signal
   1669..1738    -  CDS            large T antigen (fragment): large T antigen from SV40 (simian virus 40)
   1761..1807    +  terminator     T7 terminator: transcription terminator for bacteriophage T7 RNA polymerase
   1837..1973    +  terminator     rrnG terminator: transcription terminator from the E. coli ribosomal RNA rrnG operon (Albrechtsen et al., 1991)
   2018..2089    +  misc_feature   3' β-globin insulator: insulator downstream of the human β-globin locus (Farrell et al., 2002)
   2315..2903    -  rep_origin     ori: high-copy-number ColE1/pMB1/pBR322/pUC origin of replication
   3075..3139    -  CDS            bla(M) (fragment): β-lactamase lacking the signal sequence; bla(M); allows cytosolic expression of β-lactamase
   3649..4443    +  CDS            NeoR/KanR: aminoglycoside phosphotransferase from Tn5; aph(3')-II (or nptII); confers resistance to neomycin, kanamycin, and G418 (Geneticin®)
   4456..4592    +  terminator     rrnG terminator: transcription terminator from the E. coli ribosomal RNA rrnG operon (Albrechtsen et al., 1991)
>Addgene plasmid #72839 | PatoG-OG241 | depositor full sequence | sequence record 133603 | PatoG-OG241 sequence 4719 bps
GCGATCGCGGCTCCCGACATCTTGGACCATTAGCTCCACAGGTATCTTCTTCCCTCTAGTGGTCATAACA
GCAGCTTCAGCTACCTCTCAATTCAAAAAACCCCTCAAGACCCGTTTAGAGGCCCCAAGGGGTTATGCTA
TCAATCGTTGCGTTACACACACAAAAAACCAACACACATCCATCTTCGATGGATAGCGATTTTATTATCT
AACTGCTGATCGAGTGTAGCCAGATCTGATAATAAAATATCTTTATTTTCATTACATCTGTGTGTTGGTT
TTTTGTGTGAATCGAAAGTACTAACATACGCTCTCCATCAAAACAAAACGAAACAAAACAAACTAGCAAA
ATAGGCTGTCCCCAGTGCAAATGCAGGTGCCAGAACATTTCTCTGTCGACCAACTAGTGCCGTGCATTGA
TGTATAAACTCCAGGAATACGGTATCGATCCGGCGGATGTATAACACCAAAACTTGCTATGCAGAAATTT
GCACAGTGCGCAATTTTCTGCATAGCCGCTCATTCTCCTTATAAATCCCCATCCAATTTATCCCTTCATA
TTCAATTAGTTAAATAACTAAATCCAATAATCTCATTCTGGCACTCCCCTTGCTATTGCCTGACTGTACC
CACAACGGTGTATGCAAGAGGGATAAAAAATGAAAACAAAATTGATGACATTACAAGACGCCACGGTACC
CACCATGACAGCTCTGACAGAGGGAGCGAAACTGTTCGAGAAGGAGATCCCGTACATCACAGAGTTGGAA
GGAGATGTCGAAGGGATGAAATTCATCATCAAGGGAGAAGGAACGGGTGACGCAACGACCGGAACGATCA
AGGCCAAATACATTTGTACCACGGGCGATTTGCCTGTCCCCTGGGCGACGCTTGTAAGCACGCTCTCGTA
TGGTGTCCAGTGCTTCGCGAAATATCCATCGCACATTAAGGACTTTTTCAAGTCGGCCATGCCAGAAGGT
TACACACAAGAACGAACCATCTCCTTTGAGGGGGACGGAGTGTATAAGACACGCGCGATGGTAACGTACG
AGCGCGGGTCCATCTACAACAGGGTAACTCTTACTGGGGAGAACTTTAAGAAGGACGGGCATATCTTGCG
GAAAAACGTGGCATTTCAATGTCCGCCCTCGATTCTGTATATTCTCCCGGACACGGTGAATAATGGGATC
AGAGTGGAGTTCAACCAGGCATACGATATTGAGGGTGTGACTGAAAAGCTCGTCACCAAATGCAGCCAGA
TGAATCGCCCCCTTGCGGGATCAGCAGCCGTCCATATCCCCCGGTATCACCATATTACCTACCACACAAA
ACTCTCAAAAGACAGAGATGAGAGAAGGGACCATATGTGCCTGGTCGAAGTAGTGAAGGCGGTGGATCTT
GATACATACCAGTGAAAGTTGTCTCCTCCTGCACTGACTGACTGATACAATCGATTTCTGGATCCGCAGG
CCTCTGCTAGCTTGACTGACTGAGATACAGCGTACCTTCAGCTCACAGACATGATAAGATACATTGATGA
GTTTGGACAAACCACAACTAGAATGCAGTGAAAAAAATGCTTTATTTGTGAAATTTGTGATGCTATTGCT
TTATTTGTAACCATTATAAGCTGCAATAAACAAGTTAACAACAACAATTGCATTCATTTTATGTTTCAGG
TTCAGGGGGAGGTGTGGGAGGTTTTTTAAAGCAAGTAAAACCTCTACAAATGTGGTATTGGCCCATCTCT
ATCGGTATCGTAGCATAACCCCTTGGGGCCTCTAAACGGGTCTTGAGGGGTTTTTTGTGCCCCTCGGGCC
GGATTGCTATCTACCGGCATTGGCGCAGAAAAAAATGCCTGATGCGACGCTGCGCGTCTTATACTCCCAC
ATATGCCAGATTCAGCAACGGATACGGCTTCCCCAACTTGCCCACTTCCATACGTGTCCTCCTTACCAGA
AATTTATCCTTAAGGTCGTCAGCTATCCTGCAGGCGATCTCTCGATTTCGATCAAGACATTCCTTTAATG
GTCTTTTCTGGACACCACTAGGGGTCAGAAGTAGTTCATCAAACTTTCTTCCCTCCCTAATCTCATTGGT
TACCTTGGGCTATCGAAACTTAATTAACCAGTCAAGTCAGCTACTTGGCGAGATCGACTTGTCTGGGTTT
CGACTACGCTCAGAATTGCGTCAGTCAAGTTCGATCTGGTCCTTGCTATTGCACCCGTTCTCCGATTACG
AGTTTCATTTAAATCATGTGAGCAAAAGGCCAGCAAAAGGCCAGGAACCGTAAAAAGGCCGCGTTGCTGG
CGTTTTTCCATAGGCTCCGCCCCCCTGACGAGCATCACAAAAATCGACGCTCAAGTCAGAGGTGGCGAAA
CCCGACAGGACTATAAAGATACCAGGCGTTTCCCCCTGGAAGCTCCCTCGTGCGCTCTCCTGTTCCGACC
CTGCCGCTTACCGGATACCTGTCCGCCTTTCTCCCTTCGGGAAGCGTGGCGCTTTCTCATAGCTCACGCT
GTAGGTATCTCAGTTCGGTGTAGGTCGTTCGCTCCAAGCTGGGCTGTGTGCACGAACCCCCCGTTCAGCC
CGACCGCTGCGCCTTATCCGGTAACTATCGTCTTGAGTCCAACCCGGTAAGACACGACTTATCGCCACTG
GCAGCAGCCACTGGTAACAGGATTAGCAGAGCGAGGTATGTAGGCGGTGCTACAGAGTTCTTGAAGTGGT
GGCCTAACTACGGCTACACTAGAAGAACAGTATTTGGTATCTGCGCTCTGCTGAAGCCAGTTACCTTCGG
AAAAAGAGTTGGTAGCTCTTGATCCGGCAAACAAACCACCGCTGGTAGCGGTGGTTTTTTTGTTTGCAAG
CAGCAGATTACGCGCAGAAAAAAAGGATCTCAAGAAGATCCTTTGATCTTTTCTACGGGGTCTGACGCTC
AGTGGAACGAAAACTCACGTTAAGGGATTTTGGTCATGAGATTATCAAAAAGGATCTTCACCTAGATCCT
TTTAAATTAAAAATGAAGTTTTAAATCAATCTAAAGTATATATGAGTAAACTTGGTCTGACAGTTACCAA
TGCTTAATCAGTGAGGCACCTATCTCAGCGATCTGTCTATTTCGTTCATCCATAGTTGCATTTAAATTTC
CGAACTCTCCAAGGCCCTCGTCGGAAAATCTTCAAACCTTTCGTCCGATCCATCTTGCAGGCTACCTCTC
GAACGAACTATCGCAAGTCTCTTGGCCGGCCTTGCGCCTTGGCTATTGCTTGGCAGCGCCTATCGCCAGG
TATTACTCCAATCCCGAATATCCGAGATCGGGATCACCCGAGAGAAGTTCAACCTACATCCTCAATCCCG
ATCTATCCGAGATCCGAGGAATATCGAAATCGGGGCGCGCCTGGTGTACCGAGAACGATCCTCTCAGTGC
GAGTCTCGACGATCCATATCGTTGCTTGGCAGTCAGCCAGTCGGAATCCAGCTTGGGACCCAGGAAGTCC
AATCGTCAGATATTGTACTCAAGCCTGGTCACGGCAGCGTACCGATCTGTTTAAACCTAGATATTGATAG
TCTGATCGGTCAACGTATAATCGAGTCCTAGCTTTTGCAAACATCTATCAAGAGACAGGATCAGCAGGAG
GCTTTCGCATGATTGAACAAGATGGATTGCACGCAGGTTCTCCGGCGGCTTGGGTGGAGAGGCTATTCGG
CTATGACTGGGCACAACAGACAATCGGCTGCTCTGATGCCGCCGTGTTCCGGCTGTCAGCGCAGGGGCGT
CCGGTTCTTTTTGTCAAGACCGACCTGTCCGGTGCCCTGAATGAACTGCAAGACGAGGCAGCGCGGCTAT
CGTGGCTGGCGACGACGGGCGTTCCTTGCGCGGCTGTGCTCGACGTTGTCACTGAAGCGGGAAGGGACTG
GCTGCTATTGGGCGAAGTGCCGGGGCAGGATCTCCTGTCATCTCACCTTGCTCCTGCCGAGAAAGTATCC
ATCATGGCTGATGCAATGCGGCGGCTGCATACGCTTGATCCGGCTACCTGCCCATTCGACCACCAAGCGA
AACATCGCATCGAGCGAGCACGTACTCGGATGGAAGCCGGTCTTGTCGATCAGGATGATCTGGACGAAGA
GCATCAGGGGCTCGCGCCAGCCGAACTGTTCGCCAGGCTCAAGGCGTCTATGCCCGACGGCGAGGATCTC
GTCGTGACCCACGGCGATGCCTGCTTGCCGAATATCATGGTGGAAAATGGCCGCTTTTCTGGATTCATCG
ACTGTGGCCGTCTGGGTGTGGCGGACCGCTATCAGGACATAGCGTTGGCTACCCGTGATATTGCTGAAGA
GCTTGGCGGCGAATGGGCTGACCGCTTCCTTGTGCTTTACGGTATCGCCGCGCCCGATTCGCAGCGCATC
GCCTTCTATCGCCTTCTTGACGAGTTCTTCTGACCGATTCTAGGTGCATTGGCGCAGAAAAAAATGCCTG
ATGCGACGCTGCGCGTCTTATACTCCCACATATGCCAGATTCAGCAACGGATACGGCTTCCCCAACTTGC
CCACTTCCATACGTGTCCTCCTTACCAGAAATTTATCCTTAAGGTCGTTTAAACTCGACTCTGGCTCTAT
CGAATCTCCGTCGTTTCGAGCTTACGCGAACAGCCGTGGCGCTCATTTGCTCGTCGGGCATCGAATCTCG
TCAGCTATCGTCAGCTTACCTTTTTGGCA
