>Addgene plasmid #72839 | PatoG-OG241 | addgene partial sequence | sequence record 164154 | RVprimer3 5'-CTAGCAAAATAGGCTGTCCC-3'
TTTCTCTGTCGACCAACTAGTGCCGTGCATTGATGTATAAACTCCAGGAATACGGTATCGATCCGGCGGA
TGTATAACACCAAAACTTGCTATGCAGAAATTTGCACAGTGCGCAATTTTCTGCATAGCCGCTCATTCTC
CTTATAAATCCCCATCCAATTTATCCCTTCATATTCAATTAGTTAAATAACTAAATCCAATAATCTCATT
CTGGCACTCCCCTTGCTATTGCCTGACTGTACCCACAACGGTGTATGCAAGAGGGATAAAAAATGAAAAC
AAAATTGATGACATTACAAGACGCCACGGTACCCACCATGACAGCTCTGACAGAGGGAGCGAAACTGTTC
GAGAAGGAGATCCCGTACATCACAGAGTTGGAAGGAGATGTCGAAGGGATGAAATTCATCATCAAGGGAG
AAGGAACGGGTGACGCAACGACCGGAACGATCAAGGCCAAATACATTTGTACCACGGGCGATTTGCCTGT
CCCCTGGGCGACGCTTGTAAGCACGCTCTCGTATGGTGTCCAGTGCTTCGCGAAATATCCATCGCACATT
AAGGACTTTTTCAAGTCGGCCATGCCAGAAGGTTACACACAAGAACGAACCATCTCCTTTGAGGGGGACG
GAGTGTATAAGACACGCGCGATGGTAACGTACGAGCGCGGGTCCATCTACAACAGGGTAACTCTTACTGG
GGAGAACTTTAAGAAGGACGGGCATATCTTGCGGAAAAACGTGGCATTTCAATGTCCGCCCTCGATTCTG
TATATTCTCCCGGACACGGTGAA
