>Addgene plasmid #72839 | PatoG-OG241 | addgene partial sequence | sequence record 164155 | pBR322ori-F 5'-GGGAAACGCCTGGTATCTTT-3'
TCGTCAGGGGGGCGGAGCCTATGGAAAAACGCCAGCAACGCGGCCTTTTTACGGTTCCTGGCCTTTTGCT
GGCCTTTTGCTCACATGATTTAAATGAAACTCGTAATCGGAGAACGGGTGCAATAGCAAGGACCAGATCG
AACTTGACTGACGCAATTCTGAGCGTAGTCGAAACCCAGACAAGTCGATCTCGCCAAGTAGCTGACTTGA
CTGGTTAATTAAGTTTCGATAGCCCAAGGTAACCAATGAGATTAGGGAGGGAAGAAAGTTTGATGAACTA
CTTCTGACCCCTAGTGGTGTCCAGAAAAGACCATTAAAGGAATGTCTTGATCGAAATCGAGAGATCGCCT
GCAGGATAGCTGACGACCTTAAGGATAAATTTCTGGTAAGGAGGACACGTATGGAAGTGGGCAAGTTGGG
GAAGCCGTATCCGTTGCTGAATCTGGCATATGTGGGAGTATAAGACGCGCAGCGTCGCATCAGGCATTTT
TTTCTGCGCCAATGCCGGTAGATAGCAATCCGGCCCGAGGGGCACAAAAAACCCCTCAAGACCCGTTTAG
AGGCCCCAAGGGGTTATGCTACGATACCGATAGAGATGGGCCAATACCACATTTGTAGAGGTTTTACTTG
CTTTAAAAAACCTCCCACACCTCCC
